Addgene plasmid #128006: ROPY-4E
Purpose: Phosphomimic mutant of Stathmin/OP18 FRET-sensor
Depositing lab: Dorus Gadella. Depositing organization: University of Amsterdam. Publication: Combining optogenetics with sensitive FRET imaging to monitor local microtubule manipulations. Van Geel O, Cheung S, Gadella TWJ. Sci Rep. 2020 Apr 7;10(1):6034. doi: 10.1038/s41598-020-62874-3. PubMed 32265472.
Backbone
  Vector backbone: pTriEx
  Vector type: Mammalian Expression
Growth in bacteria
  Bacterial resistance: Kanamycin, 50 μg/mL
  Growth temperature: 37°C
  Growth strain: DH5alpha
  Copy number: High Copy
Gene/Insert
  Gene/Insert name: ROPY-4E
  Species: Synthetic
  Mutation: S16E, S25E, S38E, S63E in OP18
  Cloning method: Restriction Enzyme; 5′ cloning site Unknown (unknown if destroyed); 3′ cloning site Unknown (unknown if destroyed)
Terms and licenses: Academic/Nonprofit Terms; Industry Terms: Not Available to Industry
How to cite: ROPY-4E was a gift from Dorus Gadella (Addgene plasmid # 128006 ; http://n2t.net/addgene:128006 ; RRID:Addgene_128006)
