[The description below was written by a language model from this plasmid's Addgene catalogue record and pLannotate feature annotations shown in this document.]
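Description:
ROPY-4E is a mammalian expression plasmid built on a pTriEx backbone that encodes a phosphomimetic version of a stathmin/OP18 FRET sensor. The plasmid is 6,836 nt and is maintained at high copy in E. coli through a ColE1/pUC-type origin. Selection is with kanamycin, through an aph(3')-Ia gene driven by a fragment of the bla promoter. The two sequence records (the depositor's and the repository's sequencing result) carry the same 20 annotated features in the same order and differ only in where numbering begins.

The payload is a single fusion reading frame in which the yellow fluorescent protein SYFP2 is followed by stathmin (annotated by similarity to mouse Stmn1) and then the red fluorescent protein mScarlet-I. With stathmin sandwiched between a yellow donor and a red acceptor, changes in its conformation or tubulin binding should alter energy transfer between them. Four regulatory serines in OP18 (S16, S25, S38 and S63) are replaced with glutamate to mimic the phosphorylated state, so this construct presumably serves as a comparison for the parent sensor in microtubule-regulation imaging; the record states only that it is a phosphomimic mutant.

Expression in mammalian cells comes from a CMV enhancer/promoter with a chimeric chicken β-actin/rabbit β-globin intron fragment, and the transcript ends at a rabbit β-globin poly(A) signal. The remaining features reflect the multi-host pTriEx design: a rhaB promoter and T7 terminator for bacterial expression, and baculovirus lef2, ORF603 and polyhedrin sequences that allow recombination into a baculovirus genome. There is also a thrombin site upstream of SYFP2 and a single loxP site. The cloning sites used for the insert are not recorded.
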