Features (pLannotate 1.2.2; 20 found; start..end, strand, type, name):
    221..272     -  promoter       AmpR promoter (fragment): bla
    286..321     +  CDS            lef2 (fragment): baculovirus late expression factor 2
    463..587     +  CDS            lef2: baculovirus late expression factor 2
    625..1230    +  CDS            ORF603: baculovirus ORF603 protein
   1302..1661    +  enhancer       CMV enhancer (fragment): human cytomegalovirus immediate early enhancer
   1663..1862    +  promoter       CMV promoter: human cytomegalovirus (CMV) immediate early promoter
   2014..2144    +  intron         chimeric intron (fragment): chimera between introns from chicken β-actin and rabbit β-globin
   2213..2331    +  promoter       rhaB promoter: promoter of the E. coli rhaBAD operon, conferring tight induction with L-rhamnose and repression with D-glucose in the presence of RhaR and RhaS (Giacalone et al., 2006)
   2433..2450    +  CDS            thrombin site: thrombin recognition and cleavage site
   2475..3191    +  CDS            SYFP2: SYFP2 is a basic (constitutively fluorescent) yellow fluorescent protein published in 2006, derived from Aequorea victoria. It is reported to be a very rapidly-maturing monomer with moderate acid sensitivity.
   3210..3656    +  CDS            Stmn1: STMN1_MOUSE - Also known as Lag, Lap18, Pr22. Experimental evidence at protein level: Swiss-Prot protein existence level 1. Involved in the regulation of the microtubule (MT) filament system by destabilizing microtubules. Prevents assembly and promotes disassembly of microtubules. Phosphorylation at Ser-16 may be required for axon formation during neurogenesis (By similarity). Involved in the control of the learned and innate fear. From Mus musculus (Mouse).
   3669..4360    +  CDS            mScarlet-I (fragment): bright monomeric red fluorescent protein evolved from a synthetic template (Bindels et al., 2016) matures faster than mScarlet
   4380..4448    +  CDS            HBB (fragment): HBB_PONPY - Experimental evidence at transcript level: Swiss-Prot protein existence level 2. Involved in oxygen transport from the lung to the various peripheral tissues. From Pongo pygmaeus (Bornean orangutan).
   4523..4578    +  polyA_signal   β-globin poly(A) signal: rabbit β-globin polyadenylation signal (Gil and Proudfoot, 1987)
   4666..4713    +  terminator     T7 terminator: transcription terminator for bacteriophage T7 RNA polymerase
   4727..4810    +  CDS            PH (fragment): PYHD_NPVAC - Also known as P29, POLH. Experimental evidence at protein level: Swiss-Prot protein existence level 1. Major component of the virus occlusion bodies which are large proteinaceous structures termed polyhedra. These structures serve as the protective package for the virus particles outside the infected host and allow natural transmission of virus between insect hosts, assisting persistence in the environment. Forms the paracrystalline lattice of polyhedra and interacts with enveloped virions as well as other accessory molecules and structures to form a mature viral occlusion body. F
   4814..5186    +  3'UTR          polyhedrin 3' UTR: 3' UTR from the Autographa californica nucleopolyhedrovirus polyhedrin gene (Suzuki et al., 2006)
   5440..5473    +  protein_bind   loxP: Cre-mediated recombination occurs in the 8-bp core sequence (GCATACAT). Cre recombinase
   5641..6228    -  rep_origin     ori: high-copy-number ColE1/pMB1/pBR322/pUC origin of replication
   6241..220     -  CDS            KanR (across the origin): aminoglycoside phosphotransferase; aph(3')-Ia; confers resistance to kanamycin in bacteria or G418 (Geneticin®) in eukaryotes
>Addgene plasmid #128006 | ROPY-4E | depositor full sequence | sequence record 245336 | Full Sequence
AGTTTAGCCTGACCATCTCATCTGTAACATCATTGGCAACGCTACCTTTGCCATGTTTCAGAAACAACTC
TGGCGCATCGGGCTTCCCATACAATCGATAGATTGTCGCACCTGATTGCCCGACATTATCGCGAGCCCAT
TTATACCCATATAAATCAGCATCCATGTTGGAATTTAATCGCGGCCTCGAGCAAGACGTTTCCCGTTGAA
TATGGCTCATACTCTTCCTTTTTCAATATTATTGAAGCATTTATCAGGGTTATTGTCTCATGTCCGCGCG
TTTCCTGCATCTTTTAATCAAATCCCAAGATGTGTATAAACGCGCCGGTATGTATAGGAAGAGGTTTATA
CTAAACTGTTACATTGCAAACGTGGTTTCGTGTGCCAAGTGTGAAAACCGATGTTTAATCAAGGCTCTGA
CGCATTTCTACAACCACGACTCCAAGTGTGTGGGTGAAGTCATGCATCTTTTAATCAAATCCCAAGATGT
GTATAAACCACCAAACTGCCAAAAAATGAAAACTGTCGACAAGCTCTGTCCGTTTGCTGGCAACTGCAAG
GGTCTCAATCCTATTTGTAATTATTGAATAATAAAACAATTATAAATGTCAAATTTGTTTTTTATTAACG
ATACAAACCAAACGCAACAAGAACATTTGTAGTATTATCTATAATTGAAAACGCGTAGTTATAATCGCTG
AGGTAATATTTAAAATCATTTTCAAATGATTCACAGTTAATTTGCGACAATATAATTTTATTTTCACATA
AACTAGACGCCTTGTCGTCTTCTTCTTCGTATTCCTTCTCTTTTTCATTTTTCTCTTCATAAAAATTAAC
ATAGTTATTATCGTATCCATATATGTATCTATCGTATAGAGTAAATTTTTTGTTGTCATAAATATATATG
TCTTTTTTAATGGGGTGTATAGTACCGCTGCGCATAGTTTTTCTGTAATTTACAACAGTGCTATTTTCTG
GTAGTTCTTCGGAGTGTGTTGCTTTAATTATTAAATTTATATAATCAATGAATTTGGGATCGTCGGTTTT
ATACAATATGTTGCCGGCATAGTACGCAGCTTCTTCTAGTTCAATTACACCATTTTTTAGCAGCACCGGA
TTAACATAACTTTCCAAAATGTTGTACGAACCGTTAAACAAAAACAGTTCACCTCCCTTTTCTATACTAT
TGTCTGCGAGCAGTTGTTTGTTGTTAAAAATAACAGCCATTGTAATGAGACGCACAAACTAATATCACAA
ACTGGAAATGTCTATCAATATATAGTTGCTGATGGCCGGCCTATTAATAGTAATCAATTACGGGGTCATT
AGTTCATAGCCCATATATGGAGTTCCGCGTTACATAACTTACGGTAAATGGCCCGCCTGGCTGACCGCCC
AACGACCCCCGCCCATTGACGTCAATAATGACGTATGTTCCCATAGTAACGCCAATAGGGACTTTCCATT
GACGTCAATGGGTGGAGTATTTACGGTAAACTGCCCACTTGGCAGTACATCAAGTGTATCATATGCCAAG
TCCGCCCCCTATTGACGTCAATGACGGTAAATGGCCCGCCTGGCATTATGCCCAGTACATGACCTTACGG
GACTTTCCTACTTGGCAGTACATCTACGTATTAGTCATCGCTATTACCATGCTGATGCGGTTTTGGCAGT
ACACCAATGGGCGTGGATAGCGGTTTGACTCACGGGGATTTCCAAGTCTCCACCCCATTGACGTCAATGG
GAGTTTGTTTTGGCACCAAAATCAACGGGACTTTCCAAAATGTCGTAATAACCCCGCCCCGTTGACGCAA
ATGGGCGGTAGGCGTGTACGGTGGGAGGTCTATATAAGCAGACGTCGTTTAGTGAACCGTCAGATCACTA
GATGCTTTATTGCGGTAGTTTATCACAGTTAAATTGCTAACGCCAGTCTCGAACTTAACGTGCAGAAGTT
GGTCGTGAGGCACTGGGCAGGTAAGTATCGGGCCCTTTGTGCGGGGGGAGCGGCTCGGGGCTGTCCGCGG
GGGGACGGCTGCCTTCGGGGGGGACGGGGCAGGGCGGGGTTCGGCTTCTGGCGTGTGACCGGCGGCTCTA
GAGCCTCTGCTAACCATGTTCATGCCTTCTTCTTTTTCCTACAGCTCCTGGGCAACGTGCTGGTTATTGT
GCTGTCTCATCATTTTGGCAAAGAATTGGATCGGACCGAAATCACCACAATTCAGCAAATTGTGAACATC
ATCACGTTCATCTTTCCCTGGTTGCCAAAGGCCCATTTTCCTGTCAGTAACGAGAAGGTCGCGAATTCAG
GCGCTTTTTAGACTGGTCGTAGGGAGACCACAACGGTTTCCCTCTAGAAATAATTTTGTTTAACTATAAG
AAGGAGATATACCATGCGGGGTTCTCATCATCACCACCATCACAGCAGCGGCCTGGTGCCGCGCGGCAGC
TCGCTAGCGCTACCGGTCGCCACCATGGTGAGCAAGGGCGAGGAGCTGTTCACCGGGGTGGTGCCCATCC
TGGTCGAGCTGGACGGCGACGTAAACGGCCACAAGTTCAGCGTGTCCGGCGAGGGCGAGGGCGATGCCAC
CTACGGCAAGCTGACCCTGAAGCTGATCTGCACCACCGGCAAGCTGCCCGTGCCCTGGCCCACCCTCGTG
ACCACCCTGGGCTACGGCGTGCAGTGCTTCGCCCGCTACCCCGACCACATGAAGCAGCACGACTTCTTCA
AGTCCGCCATGCCCGAAGGCTACGTCCAGGAGCGCACCATCTTCTTCAAGGACGACGGCAACTACAAGAC
CCGCGCCGAGGTGAAGTTCGAGGGCGACACCCTGGTGAACCGCATCGAGCTGAAGGGCATCGACTTCAAG
GAGGACGGCAACATCCTGGGGCACAAGCTGGAGTACAACTACAACAGCCACAACGTCTATATCACCGCCG
ACAAGCAGAAGAACGGCATCAAGGCCAACTTCAAGATCCGCCACAACATCGAGGACGGCGGCGTGCAGCT
CGCCGACCACTACCAGCAGAACACCCCCATCGGCGACGGCCCCGTGCTGCTGCCCGACAACCACTACCTG
AGCTACCAGTCCAAGCTGAGCAAAGACCCCAACGAGAAGCGCGATCACATGGTCCTGCTGGAGTTCGTGA
CCGCCGCCGGGATCACTCTCGGCATGGACGAGCTGTACAAGTCCGGACTCAGATCTACGATGGCATCTTC
TGATATTCAGGTGAAAGAGCTGGAGAAGCGCGCTGAAGGCCAGGCTTTTGAGCTGATTCTCGAACCTCGG
TCAAAAGAATCTGTCCCCGATTTCCCCCTTGAGCCCCCAAAGAAGAAGGACCTTTCCCTGGAGGAAATCC
AGAAGAAATTAGAAGCTGCAGAAGAAAGACGCAAGGAACATGAGGCGGAAGTCTTGAAGCAGCTCGCGGA
GAAGCGGGAGCATGAGAAGGAGGTGCTCCAGAAAGCCATCGAGGAGAACAACAACTTCAGCAAGATGGCG
GAGGAGAAGCTGACCCACAAAATGGAGGCTAACAAAGAGAACCGGGAGGCGCAGATGGCGGCCAAGCTGG
AGCGCTTGCGAGAGAAGGACAAGCACGTGGAAGAGGTGCGGAAGAACAAAGAATCCAAAGACCCCGCGGA
TGAGACTGAGGCTGACGGATCCGGTTCAGTGAGCAAGGGCGAGGCAGTGATCAAGGAGTTCATGCGGTTC
AAGGTGCACATGGAGGGCTCCATGAACGGCCACGAGTTCGAGATCGAGGGCGAGGGCGAGGGCCGCCCCT
ACGAGGGCACCCAGACCGCCAAGCTGAAGGTGACCAAGGGTGGCCCCCTGCCCTTCTCCTGGGACATCCT
GTCCCCTCAGTTCATGTACGGCTCCAGGGCCTTCATCAAGCACCCCGCCGACATCCCCGACTACTATAAG
CAGTCCTTCCCCGAGGGCTTCAAGTGGGAGCGCGTGATGAACTTCGAGGACGGCGGCGCCGTGACCGTGA
CCCAGGACACCTCCCTGGAGGACGGCACCCTGATCTACAAGGTGAAGCTCATCGGCACCAACTTCCCTCC
TGACGGCCCCGTAATGCAGAAGAAGACAATGGGCTGGGAAGCGTCCACCGAGCGGTTGTACCCCGAGGAC
GGCGTGCTGAAGGGCGACATTAAGATGGCCCTGCGCCTGAAGGACGGCGGCCGCTACCTGGCGGACTTCA
AGACCACCTACAAGGCCAAGAAGCCCGTGCAGATGCCCGGCGCCTACAACGTCGACCGCAAGTTGGACAT
CACCTCCCACAACGAGGACTACACCGTGGTGGAACAGTACGAACGCTCCGAGGGCCGCCACTCCACCGGC
GGCATGGACGAGCCGTACAAATGAGCGGCCGTGGGCCGCCCTCAGGTGCAGGCTGCCTATCAGAAGGTGG
TGGCTGGTGTGGCCAATGCCCTGGCTCACAAATACCACTGAGATCGATCTTTTTCCCTCTGCCAAAAATT
ATGGGGACATCATGAAGCCCCTTGAGCATCTGACTTCTGGCTAATAAAGGAAATTTATTTTCATTGCAAT
AGTGTGTTGGAATTTTTTGTGTCTCTCACTCGGAAGGACATATGGGAGGGCAAATCATTTAAAACATCAG
AATGAGTATTTGGTTTAGAGTTTGGCAACATATGCCCATATGTAACTAGCATAACCCCTTGGGGCCTCTA
AACGGGTCTTGAGGGGTTTTTTGCTGAAAGCATGCGGAGGAAATTCTCCTTGAAGTTTCCCTGGTGTTCA
AAGTAAAGGAGTTTGCACCAGACGCACCTCTGTTCACTGGTCCGGCGTATTAAAACACGATACATTGTTA
TTAGTACATTTATTAAGCGCTAGATTCTGTGCGTTGTTGATTTACAGACAATTGTTGTACGTATTTTAAT
AATTCATTAAATTTATAATCTTTAGGGTGGTATGTTAGAGCGAAAATCAAATGATTTTCAGCGTCTTTAT
ATCTGAATTTAAATATTAAATCCTCAATAGATTTGTAAAATAGGTTTCGATTAGTTTCAAACAAGGGTTG
TTTTTCCGAACCGATGGCTGGACTATCTAATGGATTTTCGCTCAACGCCACAAAACTTGCCAAATCTTGT
AGCAGCAATCTAGCTTTGTCGATATTCGTTTGTGTTTTGTTTTGTAATAAAGGTTCGACGTCGTTCAAAA
TATTATGCGCTTTTGTATTTCTTTCATCACTGTCGTTAGTATACAATTGACTCGACGTAAACACGTTAAA
TAGAGCTTGGACATATTTAACATCGGGCGTGTTAGCTTTATTAGGCCGATTATCGTCGTCGTCCCAACCC
TCGTCGTTAGAAGTTGCTTCCGAAGACGATTTTGCCATAGCCACACGACGCCTATTAATTGTGTCGGCTA
ACACGTCCGCGATCAAATTTGTAGTTGAGCTTTTTGGAATTGCGATCGCATAACTTCGTATAGCATACAT
TATACGAAGTTATAAGCTCGGAACGCTGCGCTCGGTCGTTCGGCTGCGGCGAGCGGTATCAGCTCACTCA
AAGGCGGTAATACGGTTATCCACAGAATCAGGGGATAACGCAGGAAAGAACATGTGAGCAAAAGGCCAGC
AAAAGGCCAGGAACCGTAAAAAGGCCGCGTTGCTGGCGTTTTTCCATAGGCTCCGCCCCCTGACGAGCAT
CACAAAAATCGACGCTCAAGTCAGAGGTGGCGAAACCCGACAGGACTATAAAGATACCAGGCGTTTCCCC
CTGGAAGCTCCCTCGTGCGCTCTCCTGTTCCGACCCTGCCGCTTACCGGATACCTGTCCGCCTTTCTCCC
TTCGGGAAGCGTGGCGCTTTCTCAATGCTCACGCTGTAGGTATCTCAGTTCGGTGTAGGTCGTTCGCTCC
AAGCTGGGCTGTGTGCACGAACCCCCCGTTCAGCCCGACCGCTGCGCCTTATCCGGTAACTATCGTCTTG
AGTCCAACCCGGTAAGACACGACTTATCGCCACTGGCAGCAGCCACTGGTAACAGGATTAGCAGAGCGAG
GTATGTAGGCGGTGCTACAGAGTTCTTGAAGTGGTGGCCTAACTACGGCTACACTAGAAGAACAGTATTT
GGTATCTGCGCTCTGCTGAAGCCAGTTACCTTCGGAAAAAGAGTTGGTAGCTCTTGATCCGGCAAACAAA
CCACCGCTGGTAGCGGTGGTTTTTTTGTTTGCAAGCAGCAGATTACGCGCAGAAAAAAAGGATCTCAAGA
AGATCCTTTGTTAGAAAAACTCATCGAGCATCAAGTGAAACTGCAATTTATTCATATCAGGATTATCAAT
ACCATATTTTTGAAAAAGCCGTTTCTGTAATGAAGGAGAAAACTCACCGAGGCAGTTCCATAGGATGGCA
AGATCCTGGTATCGGTCTGCGATTCCGACTCGTCCAACATCAATACAACCTATTAATTTCCCCTCGTCAA
AAATAAGGTTATCAAGTGAGAAATCACCATGAGTGACGACTGAATCCGGTGAGAATGGCAAAAGCTTATG
CATTTCTTTCCAGACTTGTTCAACAGGCCAGCCATTACGCTCGTCATCAAAATCACTCGCACCAACCAAA
CCGTTATTCATTCGTGATTGCGCCTGAGCGAGACGAAATACGCGATCGCCGTTAAAAGGACAATTACAAA
CAGGAATCGAATGCAACCGGCGCAGGAACACTGCCAGCGCATCAACAATATTTTCACCTGAATCAGGATA
TTCTTCTAATACCTGGAATGCTGTTTTCCCTGGGATCGCAGTGGTGAGTAACCATGCATCATCAGGAGTA
CGGATAAAATGCTTGATGGTCGGAAGAGGCATAAATTCCGTCAGCC
