Features (pLannotate 1.2.2; 20 found; start..end, strand, type, name):
    161..279     +  promoter       rhaB promoter: promoter of the E. coli rhaBAD operon, conferring tight induction with L-rhamnose and repression with D-glucose in the presence of RhaR and RhaS (Giacalone et al., 2006)
    381..398     +  CDS            thrombin site: thrombin recognition and cleavage site
    423..1139    +  CDS            SYFP2: SYFP2 is a basic (constitutively fluorescent) yellow fluorescent protein published in 2006, derived from Aequorea victoria. It is reported to be a very rapidly-maturing monomer with moderate acid sensitivity.
   1158..1604    +  CDS            Stmn1: STMN1_MOUSE - Also known as Lag, Lap18, Pr22. Experimental evidence at protein level: Swiss-Prot protein existence level 1. Involved in the regulation of the microtubule (MT) filament system by destabilizing microtubules. Prevents assembly and promotes disassembly of microtubules. Phosphorylation at Ser-16 may be required for axon formation during neurogenesis (By similarity). Involved in the control of the learned and innate fear. From Mus musculus (Mouse).
   1617..2308    +  CDS            mScarlet-I (fragment): bright monomeric red fluorescent protein evolved from a synthetic template (Bindels et al., 2016) matures faster than mScarlet
   2328..2396    +  CDS            HBB (fragment): HBB_PONPY - Experimental evidence at transcript level: Swiss-Prot protein existence level 2. Involved in oxygen transport from the lung to the various peripheral tissues. From Pongo pygmaeus (Bornean orangutan).
   2471..2526    +  polyA_signal   β-globin poly(A) signal: rabbit β-globin polyadenylation signal (Gil and Proudfoot, 1987)
   2614..2661    +  terminator     T7 terminator: transcription terminator for bacteriophage T7 RNA polymerase
   2675..2758    +  CDS            PH (fragment): PYHD_NPVAC - Also known as P29, POLH. Experimental evidence at protein level: Swiss-Prot protein existence level 1. Major component of the virus occlusion bodies which are large proteinaceous structures termed polyhedra. These structures serve as the protective package for the virus particles outside the infected host and allow natural transmission of virus between insect hosts, assisting persistence in the environment. Forms the paracrystalline lattice of polyhedra and interacts with enveloped virions as well as other accessory molecules and structures to form a mature viral occlusion body. F
   2762..3134    +  3'UTR          polyhedrin 3' UTR: 3' UTR from the Autographa californica nucleopolyhedrovirus polyhedrin gene (Suzuki et al., 2006)
   3388..3421    +  protein_bind   loxP: Cre-mediated recombination occurs in the 8-bp core sequence (GCATACAT). Cre recombinase
   3589..4176    -  rep_origin     ori: high-copy-number ColE1/pMB1/pBR322/pUC origin of replication
   4189..5004    -  CDS            KanR: aminoglycoside phosphotransferase; aph(3')-Ia; confers resistance to kanamycin in bacteria or G418 (Geneticin®) in eukaryotes
   5005..5056    -  promoter       AmpR promoter (fragment): bla
   5070..5105    +  CDS            lef2 (fragment): baculovirus late expression factor 2
   5247..5371    +  CDS            lef2: baculovirus late expression factor 2
   5409..6014    +  CDS            ORF603: baculovirus ORF603 protein
   6086..6445    +  enhancer       CMV enhancer (fragment): human cytomegalovirus immediate early enhancer
   6447..6646    +  promoter       CMV promoter: human cytomegalovirus (CMV) immediate early promoter
   6798..92      +  intron         chimeric intron (fragment) (across the origin): chimera between introns from chicken β-actin and rabbit β-globin
>Addgene plasmid #128006 | ROPY-4E | addgene full sequence | sequence record 254580 | Addgene NGS Result
GACGGGGCAGGGCGGGGTTCGGCTTCTGGCGTGTGACCGGCGGCTCTAGAGCCTCTGCTAACCATGTTCA
TGCCTTCTTCTTTTTCCTACAGCTCCTGGGCAACGTGCTGGTTATTGTGCTGTCTCATCATTTTGGCAAA
GAATTGGATCGGACCGAAATCACCACAATTCAGCAAATTGTGAACATCATCACGTTCATCTTTCCCTGGT
TGCCAAAGGCCCATTTTCCTGTCAGTAACGAGAAGGTCGCGAATTCAGGCGCTTTTTAGACTGGTCGTAG
GGAGACCACAACGGTTTCCCTCTAGAAATAATTTTGTTTAACTATAAGAAGGAGATATACCATGCGGGGT
TCTCATCATCACCACCATCACAGCAGCGGCCTGGTGCCGCGCGGCAGCTCGCTAGCGCTACCGGTCGCCA
CCATGGTGAGCAAGGGCGAGGAGCTGTTCACCGGGGTGGTGCCCATCCTGGTCGAGCTGGACGGCGACGT
AAACGGCCACAAGTTCAGCGTGTCCGGCGAGGGCGAGGGCGATGCCACCTACGGCAAGCTGACCCTGAAG
CTGATCTGCACCACCGGCAAGCTGCCCGTGCCCTGGCCCACCCTCGTGACCACCCTGGGCTACGGCGTGC
AGTGCTTCGCCCGCTACCCCGACCACATGAAGCAGCACGACTTCTTCAAGTCCGCCATGCCCGAAGGCTA
CGTCCAGGAGCGCACCATCTTCTTCAAGGACGACGGCAACTACAAGACCCGCGCCGAGGTGAAGTTCGAG
GGCGACACCCTGGTGAACCGCATCGAGCTGAAGGGCATCGACTTCAAGGAGGACGGCAACATCCTGGGGC
ACAAGCTGGAGTACAACTACAACAGCCACAACGTCTATATCACCGCCGACAAGCAGAAGAACGGCATCAA
GGCCAACTTCAAGATCCGCCACAACATCGAGGACGGCGGCGTGCAGCTCGCCGACCACTACCAGCAGAAC
ACCCCCATCGGCGACGGCCCCGTGCTGCTGCCCGACAACCACTACCTGAGCTACCAGTCCAAGCTGAGCA
AAGACCCCAACGAGAAGCGCGATCACATGGTCCTGCTGGAGTTCGTGACCGCCGCCGGGATCACTCTCGG
CATGGACGAGCTGTACAAGTCCGGACTCAGATCTACGATGGCATCTTCTGATATTCAGGTGAAAGAGCTG
GAGAAGCGCGCTGAAGGCCAGGCTTTTGAGCTGATTCTCGAACCTCGGTCAAAAGAATCTGTCCCCGATT
TCCCCCTTGAGCCCCCAAAGAAGAAGGACCTTTCCCTGGAGGAAATCCAGAAGAAATTAGAAGCTGCAGA
AGAAAGACGCAAGGAACATGAGGCGGAAGTCTTGAAGCAGCTCGCGGAGAAGCGGGAGCATGAGAAGGAG
GTGCTCCAGAAAGCCATCGAGGAGAACAACAACTTCAGCAAGATGGCGGAGGAGAAGCTGACCCACAAAA
TGGAGGCTAACAAAGAGAACCGGGAGGCGCAGATGGCGGCCAAGCTGGAGCGCTTGCGAGAGAAGGACAA
GCACGTGGAAGAGGTGCGGAAGAACAAAGAATCCAAAGACCCCGCGGATGAGACTGAGGCTGACGGATCC
GGTTCAGTGAGCAAGGGCGAGGCAGTGATCAAGGAGTTCATGCGGTTCAAGGTGCACATGGAGGGCTCCA
TGAACGGCCACGAGTTCGAGATCGAGGGCGAGGGCGAGGGCCGCCCCTACGAGGGCACCCAGACCGCCAA
GCTGAAGGTGACCAAGGGTGGCCCCCTGCCCTTCTCCTGGGACATCCTGTCCCCTCAGTTCATGTACGGC
TCCAGGGCCTTCATCAAGCACCCCGCCGACATCCCCGACTACTATAAGCAGTCCTTCCCCGAGGGCTTCA
AGTGGGAGCGCGTGATGAACTTCGAGGACGGCGGCGCCGTGACCGTGACCCAGGACACCTCCCTGGAGGA
CGGCACCCTGATCTACAAGGTGAAGCTCATCGGCACCAACTTCCCTCCTGACGGCCCCGTAATGCAGAAG
AAGACAATGGGCTGGGAAGCGTCCACCGAGCGGTTGTACCCCGAGGACGGCGTGCTGAAGGGCGACATTA
AGATGGCCCTGCGCCTGAAGGACGGCGGCCGCTACCTGGCGGACTTCAAGACCACCTACAAGGCCAAGAA
GCCCGTGCAGATGCCCGGCGCCTACAACGTCGACCGCAAGTTGGACATCACCTCCCACAACGAGGACTAC
ACCGTGGTGGAACAGTACGAACGCTCCGAGGGCCGCCACTCCACCGGCGGCATGGACGAGCCGTACAAAT
GAGCGGCCGTGGGCCGCCCTCAGGTGCAGGCTGCCTATCAGAAGGTGGTGGCTGGTGTGGCCAATGCCCT
GGCTCACAAATACCACTGAGATCGATCTTTTTCCCTCTGCCAAAAATTATGGGGACATCATGAAGCCCCT
TGAGCATCTGACTTCTGGCTAATAAAGGAAATTTATTTTCATTGCAATAGTGTGTTGGAATTTTTTGTGT
CTCTCACTCGGAAGGACATATGGGAGGGCAAATCATTTAAAACATCAGAATGAGTATTTGGTTTAGAGTT
TGGCAACATATGCCCATATGTAACTAGCATAACCCCTTGGGGCCTCTAAACGGGTCTTGAGGGGTTTTTT
GCTGAAAGCATGCGGAGGAAATTCTCCTTGAAGTTTCCCTGGTGTTCAAAGTAAAGGAGTTTGCACCAGA
CGCACCTCTGTTCACTGGTCCGGCGTATTAAAACACGATACATTGTTATTAGTACATTTATTAAGCGCTA
GATTCTGTGCGTTGTTGATTTACAGACAATTGTTGTACGTATTTTAATAATTCATTAAATTTATAATCTT
TAGGGTGGTATGTTAGAGCGAAAATCAAATGATTTTCAGCGTCTTTATATCTGAATTTAAATATTAAATC
CTCAATAGATTTGTAAAATAGGTTTCGATTAGTTTCAAACAAGGGTTGTTTTTCCGAACCGATGGCTGGA
CTATCTAATGGATTTTCGCTCAACGCCACAAAACTTGCCAAATCTTGTAGCAGCAATCTAGCTTTGTCGA
TATTCGTTTGTGTTTTGTTTTGTAATAAAGGTTCGACGTCGTTCAAAATATTATGCGCTTTTGTATTTCT
TTCATCACTGTCGTTAGTATACAATTGACTCGACGTAAACACGTTAAATAGAGCTTGGACATATTTAACA
TCGGGCGTGTTAGCTTTATTAGGCCGATTATCGTCGTCGTCCCAACCCTCGTCGTTAGAAGTTGCTTCCG
AAGACGATTTTGCCATAGCCACACGACGCCTATTAATTGTGTCGGCTAACACGTCCGCGATCAAATTTGT
AGTTGAGCTTTTTGGAATTGCGATCGCATAACTTCGTATAGCATACATTATACGAAGTTATAAGCTCGGA
ACGCTGCGCTCGGTCGTTCGGCTGCGGCGAGCGGTATCAGCTCACTCAAAGGCGGTAATACGGTTATCCA
CAGAATCAGGGGATAACGCAGGAAAGAACATGTGAGCAAAAGGCCAGCAAAAGGCCAGGAACCGTAAAAA
GGCCGCGTTGCTGGCGTTTTTCCATAGGCTCCGCCCCCTGACGAGCATCACAAAAATCGACGCTCAAGTC
AGAGGTGGCGAAACCCGACAGGACTATAAAGATACCAGGCGTTTCCCCCTGGAAGCTCCCTCGTGCGCTC
TCCTGTTCCGACCCTGCCGCTTACCGGATACCTGTCCGCCTTTCTCCCTTCGGGAAGCGTGGCGCTTTCT
CATAGCTCACGCTGTAGGTATCTCAGTTCGGTGTAGGTCGTTCGCTCCAAGCTGGGCTGTGTGCACGAAC
CCCCCGTTCAGCCCGACCGCTGCGCCTTATCCGGTAACTATCGTCTTGAGTCCAACCCGGTAAGACACGA
CTTATCGCCACTGGCAGCAGCCACTGGTAACAGGATTAGCAGAGCGAGGTATGTAGGCGGTGCTACAGAG
TTCTTGAAGTGGTGGCCTAACTACGGCTACACTAGAAGAACAGTATTTGGTATCTGCGCTCTGCTGAAGC
CAGTTACCTTCGGAAAAAGAGTTGGTAGCTCTTGATCCGGCAAACAAACCACCGCTGGTAGCGGTGGTTT
TTTTGTTTGCAAGCAGCAGATTACGCGCAGAAAAAAAGGATCTCAAGAAGATCCTTTGTTAGAAAAACTC
ATCGAGCATCAAGTGAAACTGCAATTTATTCATATCAGGATTATCAATACCATATTTTTGAAAAAGCCGT
TTCTGTAATGAAGGAGAAAACTCACCGAGGCAGTTCCATAGGATGGCAAGATCCTGGTATCGGTCTGCGA
TTCCGACTCGTCCAACATCAATACAACCTATTAATTTCCCCTCGTCAAAAATAAGGTTATCAAGTGAGAA
ATCACCATGAGTGACGACTGAATCCGGTGAGAATGGCAAAAGCTTATGCATTTCTTTCCAGACTTGTTCA
ACAGGCCAGCCATTACGCTCGTCATCAAAATCACTCGCACCAACCAAACCGTTATTCATTCGTGATTGCG
CCTGAGCGAGACGAAATACGCGATCGCCGTTAAAAGGACAATTACAAACAGGAATCGAATGCAACCGGCG
CAGGAACACTGCCAGCGCATCAACAATATTTTCACCTGAATCAGGATATTCTTCTAATACCTGGAATGCT
GTTTTCCCTGGGATCGCAGTGGTGAGTAACCATGCATCATCAGGAGTACGGATAAAATGCTTGATGGTCG
GAAGAGGCATAAATTCCGTCAGCCAGTTTAGCCTGACCATCTCATCTGTAACATCATTGGCAACGCTACC
TTTGCCATGTTTCAGAAACAACTCTGGCGCATCGGGCTTCCCATACAATCGATAGATTGTCGCACCTGAT
TGCCCGACATTATCGCGAGCCCATTTATACCCATATAAATCAGCATCCATGTTGGAATTTAATCGCGGCC
TCGAGCAAGACGTTTCCCGTTGAATATGGCTCATACTCTTCCTTTTTCAATATTATTGAAGCATTTATCA
GGGTTATTGTCTCATGTCCGCGCGTTTCCTGCATCTTTTAATCAAATCCCAAGATGTGTATAAACGCGCC
GGTATGTATAGGAAGAGGTTTATACTAAACTGTTACATTGCAAACGTGGTTTCGTGTGCCAAGTGTGAAA
ACCGATGTTTAATCAAGGCTCTGACGCATTTCTACAACCACGACTCCAAGTGTGTGGGTGAAGTCATGCA
TCTTTTAATCAAATCCCAAGATGTGTATAAACCACCAAACTGCCAAAAAATGAAAACTGTCGACAAGCTC
TGTCCGTTTGCTGGCAACTGCAAGGGTCTCAATCCTATTTGTAATTATTGAATAATAAAACAATTATAAA
TGTCAAATTTGTTTTTTATTAACGATACAAACCAAACGCAACAAGAACATTTGTAGTATTATCTATAATT
GAAAACGCGTAGTTATAATCGCTGAGGTAATATTTAAAATCATTTTCAAATGATTCACAGTTAATTTGCG
ACAATATAATTTTATTTTCACATAAACTAGACGCCTTGTCGTCTTCTTCTTCGTATTCCTTCTCTTTTTC
ATTTTTCTCTTCATAAAAATTAACATAGTTATTATCGTATCCATATATGTATCTATCGTATAGAGTAAAT
TTTTTGTTGTCATAAATATATATGTCTTTTTTAATGGGGTGTATAGTACCGCTGCGCATAGTTTTTCTGT
AATTTACAACAGTGCTATTTTCTGGTAGTTCTTCGGAGTGTGTTGCTTTAATTATTAAATTTATATAATC
AATGAATTTGGGATCGTCGGTTTTATACAATATGTTGCCGGCATAGTACGCAGCTTCTTCTAGTTCAATT
ACACCATTTTTTAGCAGCACCGGATTAACATAACTTTCCAAAATGTTGTACGAACCGTTAAACAAAAACA
GTTCACCTCCCTTTTCTATACTATTGTCTGCGAGCAGTTGTTTGTTGTTAAAAATAACAGCCATTGTAAT
GAGACGCACAAACTAATATCACAAACTGGAAATGTCTATCAATATATAGTTGCTGATGGCCGGCCTATTA
ATAGTAATCAATTACGGGGTCATTAGTTCATAGCCCATATATGGAGTTCCGCGTTACATAACTTACGGTA
AATGGCCCGCCTGGCTGACCGCCCAACGACCCCCGCCCATTGACGTCAATAATGACGTATGTTCCCATAG
TAACGCCAATAGGGACTTTCCATTGACGTCAATGGGTGGAGTATTTACGGTAAACTGCCCACTTGGCAGT
ACATCAAGTGTATCATATGCCAAGTCCGCCCCCTATTGACGTCAATGACGGTAAATGGCCCGCCTGGCAT
TATGCCCAGTACATGACCTTACGGGACTTTCCTACTTGGCAGTACATCTACGTATTAGTCATCGCTATTA
CCATGCTGATGCGGTTTTGGCAGTACACCAATGGGCGTGGATAGCGGTTTGACTCACGGGGATTTCCAAG
TCTCCACCCCATTGACGTCAATGGGAGTTTGTTTTGGCACCAAAATCAACGGGACTTTCCAAAATGTCGT
AATAACCCCGCCCCGTTGACGCAAATGGGCGGTAGGCGTGTACGGTGGGAGGTCTATATAAGCAGACGTC
GTTTAGTGAACCGTCAGATCACTAGATGCTTTATTGCGGTAGTTTATCACAGTTAAATTGCTAACGCCAG
TCTCGAACTTAACGTGCAGAAGTTGGTCGTGAGGCACTGGGCAGGTAAGTATCGGGCCCTTTGTGCGGGG
GGAGCGGCTCGGGGCTGTCCGCGGGGGGACGGCTGCCTTCGGGGGG
